Addgene plasmid #143859: TFORF1895
Purpose: Lentiviral vector for overexpressing transcription factor ORFs with unique 24-bp barcodes. Barcodes facilitate identification of transcription factors in pooled screens.
Depositing lab: Feng Zhang. Depositing organization: Broad Institute. Publication: A transcription factor atlas of directed differentiation. Joung J, Ma S, Tay T, Geiger-Schuller KR, Kirchgatterer PC, Verdine VK, Guo B, Arias-Garcia MA, Allen WE, Singh A, Kuksenko O, Abudayyeh OO, Gootenberg JS, Fu Z, Macrae RK, Buenrostro JD, Regev A, Zhang F. Cell. 2023 Jan 5;186(1):209-229.e26. doi: 10.1016/j.cell.2022.11.026. PubMed 36608654.
Backbone
  Vector backbone: pLX_TRC317
  Backbone manufacturer: Broad Institute Genetic Perturbation Platform
  Backbone size w/o insert (bp): 8264
  Vector type: Mammalian Expression, Lentiviral
  Selectable markers: Puromycin
Growth in bacteria
  Bacterial resistance: Ampicillin, 100 μg/mL
  Growth temperature: 37°C
  Growth strain: NEB Stable
  Copy number: High Copy
Gene/Insert
  Gene/Insert name: NR2C2
  Species: H. sapiens (human)
  Insert size (bp): 1892
  Entrez Gene: NR2C2 (a.k.a. TAK1, TR4)
  Promoter: EF1a
  Cloning method: Unknown
  Sequencing primers: 5′ GGGTGGAGACTGAAGTTAGGCCAG; 3′ CACATAGCGTAAAAGGAGCAACATAG
Terms and licenses: Academic/Nonprofit Terms; Industry Terms: Not Available to Industry
Depositor comments: NM_001291694,XM_017007120,ENST00000425241,ENST00000393102,ENST00000406272 . The transcription factor ORF portion of this plasmid was synthesized by Genewiz. Please test multiple small colonies in case of plasmid recombination. To make this collection available in a timely manner, a portion of this collection was not fully sequenced by Addgene. If an Addgene verified full plasmid sequence is not available, please contact us prior to placing an order to request the full sequence.
How to cite: TFORF1895 was a gift from Feng Zhang (Addgene plasmid # 143859 ; http://n2t.net/addgene:143859 ; RRID:Addgene_143859)
