[The description below was written by a language model from this plasmid's Addgene catalogue record and pLannotate feature annotations shown in this document.]
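Description:
TFORF1895 is a lentiviral mammalian expression plasmid built on the pLX_TRC317 backbone. It belongs to a barcoded transcription factor ORF collection designed for overexpression studies and pooled screens. It carries the human NR2C2 open reading frame (also known as TAK1 or TR4), an orphan nuclear receptor that can act as a transcriptional repressor or activator. The ORF was made synthetically and is driven by the strong constitutive EF-1α promoter. According to the record, each plasmid in the collection carries a unique 24-bp barcode so that the transcription factor can be identified in a pooled population. The barcode is not annotated as a feature, so its exact position is not stated. A WPRE downstream of the ORF enhances transcript stability and expression.

The viral framework is that of a third-generation, self-inactivating HIV-1 vector. An RSV promoter fused to a truncated 5' LTR drives genomic RNA production in packaging cells. It is followed by the Ψ packaging signal, a gag fragment, the RRE for Rev-dependent nuclear export, a cPPT/CTS element and a ΔU3 3' LTR. An SV40 poly(A) signal lies beyond the 3' LTR. Upstream of the EF-1α cassette, an SV40 early promoter drives a puromycin N-acetyltransferase gene, which allows selection of transduced mammalian cells.

In bacteria the plasmid is maintained through a high-copy ColE1/pUC-type origin and ampicillin resistance. An f1 origin and residual lac, T7 and T3 elements are backbone remnants. Several short annotated fragments (U6 promoter, small t antigen, Rev) are likely partial matches rather than functional parts. The depositor notes that the plasmid can recombine during propagation, a known risk with repeated LTR sequences.
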