Features (pLannotate 1.2.2; 31 found; start..end, strand, type, name):
      5..231     +  promoter       RSV promoter: Rous sarcoma virus enhancer/promoter
    232..412     +  LTR            5' LTR (truncated): truncated 5' long terminal repeat (LTR) from HIV-1
    459..584     +  misc_feature   HIV-1 Ψ: packaging signal of human immunodeficiency virus type 1
    568..931     +  CDS            HIV-1 gag (fragment): gag protein from human immunodeficiency virus 1; gag
   1077..1310    +  misc_feature   RRE: The Rev response element (RRE) of HIV-1 allows for Rev-dependent mRNA export from the nucleus to the cytoplasm.
   1687..1713    +  CDS            Rev (fragment): human immunodeficiency virus 1 (HIV-1) Rev protein; rev; enhances nuclear export of unspliced and incompletely spliced viral mRNAs
   1720..1743    +  promoter       SV40 promoter (fragment): SV40 early promoter
   1744..1815    +  promoter       SV40 promoter (fragment): SV40 enhancer and early promoter
   1839..1974    +  rep_origin     SV40 ori: SV40 origin of replication
   2020..2616    +  CDS            PuroR (fragment): puromycin N-acetyltransferase; pac from Streptomyces; confers resistance to puromycin
   2665..2782    +  misc_feature   cPPT/CTS: central polypurine tract and central termination sequence of HIV-1
   2847..2913    +  CDS            small t antigen (fragment): SV40 (simian virus 40) small t antigen
   2920..4098    +  promoter       EF-1α promoter: strong constitutive promoter for human elongation factor EF-1α
   4115..5902    +  CDS            NR2C2: NR2C2_HUMAN - Also known as TAK1, TR4. Experimental evidence at protein level: Swiss-Prot protein existence level 1. Orphan nuclear receptor that can act as a repressor or activator of transcription. An important repressor of nuclear receptor signaling pathways such as retinoic acid receptor, retinoid X, vitamin D3 receptor, thyroid hormone receptor and estrogen receptor pathways. May regulate gene expression during the late phase of spermatogenesis. Together with NR2C1, forms the core of the DRED (direct repeat erythroid-definitive) complex that represses embryonic and fetal globin transcript
   5918..5971    +  promoter       U6 promoter (fragment): RNA polymerase III promoter for human U6 snRNA
   6013..6601    +  misc_feature   WPRE: woodchuck hepatitis virus posttranscriptional regulatory element
   6652..6671    +  misc_feature   cPPT/CTS (fragment): central polypurine tract and central termination sequence of HIV-1
   6673..6906    +  LTR            3' LTR (ΔU3): self-inactivating 3' long terminal repeat (LTR) from HIV-1
   6984..7105    +  polyA_signal   SV40 poly(A) signal: SV40 polyadenylation signal
   7145..7280    +  rep_origin     SV40 ori: SV40 origin of replication
   7301..7319    -  promoter       T7 promoter: promoter for bacteriophage T7 RNA polymerase
   7327..7482    +  CDS            lacZα (fragment): LacZα fragment of β-galactosidase; lacZ fragment
   7487..7915    +  rep_origin     f1 ori (sequence partly withheld): f1 bacteriophage origin of replication; arrow indicates direction of (+) strand synthesis
   7968..8072    +  promoter       AmpR promoter: bla
   8073..8933    +  CDS            AmpR: β-lactamase; bla; confers resistance to ampicillin, carbenicillin, and related antibiotics
   9104..9692    +  rep_origin     ori: high-copy-number ColE1/pMB1/pBR322/pUC origin of replication
   9875..9967    +  CDS            lacI (fragment): lac repressor; lacI; The lac repressor binds to the lac operator to inhibit transcription in E. coli. This inhibition can be relieved by adding lactose or isopropyl-β-D-thiogalactopyranoside (IPTG).
   9980..10001   +  protein_bind   CAP binding site: CAP binding activates transcription in the presence of cAMP. E. coli catabolite activator protein
  10016..10046   +  promoter       lac promoter: promoter for the E. coli lac operon
  10054..10070   +  protein_bind   lac operator: The lac repressor binds to the lac operator to inhibit transcription in E. coli. This inhibition can be relieved by adding lactose or isopropyl-β-D-thiogalactopyranoside (IPTG). lac repressor encoded by lacI
  10115..10133   +  promoter       T3 promoter: promoter for bacteriophage T3 RNA polymerase
>Addgene plasmid #143859 | TFORF1895 | addgene full sequence | sequence record 396285 | Addgene NGS Result
TTAATGTAGTCTTATGCAATACTCTTGTAGTCTTGCAACATGGTAACGATGAGTTAGCAACATGCCTTAC
AAGGAGAGAAAAAGCACCGTGCATGCCGATTGGTGGAAGTAAGGTGGTACGATCGTGCCTTATTAGGAAG
GCAACAGACGGGTCTGACATGGATTGGACGAACCACTGAATTGCCGCATTGCAGAGATATTGTATTTAAG
TGCCTAGCTCGATACATAAACGGGTCTCTCTGGTTAGACCAGATCTGAGCCTGGGAGCTCTCTGGCTAAC
TAGGGAACCCACTGCTTAAGCCTCAATAAAGCTTGCCTTGAGTGCTTCAAGTAGTGTGTGCCCGTCTGTT
GTGTGACTCTGGTAACTAGAGATCCCTCAGACCCTTTTAGTCAGTGTGGAAAATCTCTAGCAGTGGCGCC
CGAACAGGGACTTGAAAGCGAAAGGGAAACCAGAGGAGCTCTCTCGACGCAGGACTCGGCTTGCTGAAGC
GCGCACGGCAAGAGGCGAGGGGCGGCGACTGGTGAGTACGCCAAAAATTTTGACTAGCGGAGGCTAGAAG
GAGAGAGATGGGTGCGAGAGCGTCAGTATTAAGCGGGGGAGAATTAGATCGCGATGGGAAAAAATTCGGT
TAAGGCCAGGGGGAAAGAAAAAATATAAATTAAAACATATAGTATGGGCAAGCAGGGAGCTAGAACGATT
CGCAGTTAATCCTGGCCTGTTAGAAACATCAGAAGGCTGTAGACAAATACTGGGACAGCTACAACCATCC
CTTCAGACAGGATCAGAAGAACTTAGATCATTATATAATACAGTAGCAACCCTCTATTGTGTGCATCAAA
GGATAGAGATAAAAGACACCAAGGAAGCTTTAGACAAGATAGAGGAAGAGCAAAACAAAAGTAAGACCAC
CGCACAGCAAGCGGCCGCTGATCTTCAGACCTGGAGGAGGAGATATGAGGGACAATTGGAGAAGTGAATT
ATATAAATATAAAGTAGTAAAAATTGAACCATTAGGAGTAGCACCCACCAAGGCAAAGAGAAGAGTGGTG
CAGAGAGAAAAAAGAGCAGTGGGAATAGGAGCTTTGTTCCTTGGGTTCTTGGGAGCAGCAGGAAGCACTA
TGGGCGCAGCGTCAATGACGCTGACGGTACAGGCCAGACAATTATTGTCTGGTATAGTGCAGCAGCAGAA
CAATTTGCTGAGGGCTATTGAGGCGCAACAGCATCTGTTGCAACTCACAGTCTGGGGCATCAAGCAGCTC
CAGGCAAGAATCCTGGCTGTGGAAAGATACCTAAAGGATCAACAGCTCCTGGGGATTTGGGGTTGCTCTG
GAAAACTCATTTGCACCACTGCTGTGCCTTGGAATGCTAGTTGGAGTAATAAATCTCTGGAACAGATTTG
GAATCACACGACCTGGATGGAGTGGGACAGAGAAATTAACAATTACACAAGCTTAATACACTCCTTAATT
GAAGAATCGCAAAACCAGCAAGAAAAGAATGAACAAGAATTATTGGAATTAGATAAATGGGCAAGTTTGT
GGAATTGGTTTAACATAACAAATTGGCTGTGGTATATAAAATTATTCATAATGATAGTAGGAGGCTTGGT
AGGTTTAAGAATAGTTTTTGCTGTACTTTCTATAGTGAATAGAGTTAGGCAGGGATATTCACCATTATCG
TTTCAGACCCACCTCCCAACCCCGAGGGGACCCATGCATTGCATCTCAATTAGTCAGCAACCAGGTGTGG
AAAGTCCCCAGGCTCCCCAGCAGGCAGAAGTATGCAAAGCATGCGTCTCAATTAGTCAGCAACCATAGTC
CCGCCCCTAACTCCGCCCATCCCGCCCCTAACTCCGCCCAGTTCCGCCCATTCTCCGCCCCATGGCTGAC
TAATTTTTTTTATTTATGCAGAGGCCGAGGCCGCCTCGGCCTCTGAGCTATTCCAGAAGTAGTGAGGAGG
CTTTTTTGGAGGCCTAGGCTTTTGCAAAAAGCTTTCTAGAGGTACCACCGGAGCTTACCATGACCGAGTA
CAAGCCCACGGTGCGCCTCGCCACCCGCGACGACGTCCCCAGGGCCGTACGCACCCTCGCCGCCGCGTTC
GCCGACTACCCCGCCACGCGCCACACCGTCGATCCGGACCGCCACATCGAGCGGGTCACCGAGCTGCAAG
AACTCTTCCTCACGCGCGTCGGGCTCGACATCGGCAAGGTGTGGGTCGCGGACGACGGCGCCGCCGTGGC
GGTCTGGACCACGCCGGAGAGCGTCGAAGCGGGGGCGGTGTTCGCCGAGATCGGCCCGCGCATGGCCGAG
TTGAGCGGTTCCCGGCTGGCCGCGCAGCAACAGATGGAAGGCCTCCTGGCGCCGCACCGGCCCAAGGAGC
CCGCGTGGTTCCTGGCCACCGTCGGCGTCTCGCCCGACCACCAGGGCAAGGGTCTGGGCAGCGCCGTCGT
GCTCCCCGGAGTGGAGGCGGCCGAGCGCGCCGGGGTGCCCGCCTTCCTGGAGACCTCCGCGCCCCGCAAC
CTCCCCTTCTACGAGCGGCTCGGCTTCACCGTCACCGCCGACGTCGAGGTGCCCGAAGGACCGCGCACCT
GGTGCATGACCCGCAAGCCCGGTGCCAGTTAACGAATTCTAGATCTTGAGACAAATGGCAGTATTCATCC
ACAATTTTAAAAGAAAAGGGGGGATTGGGGGGTACAGTGCAGGGGAAAGAATAGTAGACATAATAGCAAC
AGACATACAAACTAAAGAATTACAAAAACAAATTACAAAAATTCAAAATTTTCGGGTTTATTACAGGGAC
AGCAGAGATCCACTTTGGCGCCGGCTCGAGGCCTGCAGGTGCAAAGATGGATAAAGTTTTAAACAGAGAG
GAATCTTTGCAGCTAATGGACCTTCTAGGTCTTGAAAGGAGTGGGAATTGGCTCCGGTGCCCGTCAGTGG
GCAGAGCGCACATCGCCCACAGTCCCCGAGAAGTTGGGGGGAGGGGTCGGCAATTGAACCGGTGCCTAGA
GAAGGTGGCGCGGGGTAAACTGGGAAAGTGATGTCGTGTACTGGCTCCGCCTTTTTCCCGAGGGTGGGGG
AGAACCGTATATAAGTGCAGTAGTCGCCGTGAACGTTCTTTTTCGCAACGGGTTTGCCGCCAGAACACAG
GTAAGTGCCGTGTGTGGTTCCCGCGGGCCTGGCCTCTTTACGGGTTATGGCCCTTGCGTGCCTTGAATTA
CTTCCACCTGGCTGCAGTACGTGATTCTTGATCCCGAGCTTCGGGTTGGAAGTGGGTGGGAGAGTTCGAG
GCCTTGCGCTTAAGGAGCCCCTTCGCCTCGTGCTTGAGTTGAGGCCTGGCCTGGGCGCTGGGGCCGCCGC
GTGCGAATCTGGTGGCACCTTCGCGCCTGTCTCGCTGCTTTCGATAAGTCTCTAGCCATTTAAAATTTTT
GATGACCTGCTGCGACGCTTTTTTTCTGGCAAGATAGTCTTGTAAATGCGGGCCAAGATCTGCACACTGG
TATTTCGGTTTTTGGGGCCGCGGGCGGCGACGGGGCCCGTGCGTCCCAGCGCACATGTTCGGCGAGGCGG
GGCCTGCGAGCGCGGCCACCGAGAATCGGACGGGGGTAGTCTCAAGCTGGCCGGCCTGCTCTGGTGCCTG
GCCTCGCGCCGCCGTGTATCGCCCCGCCCTGGGCGGCAAGGCTGGCCCGGTCGGCACCAGTTGCGTGAGC
GGAAAGATGGCCGCTTCCCGGCCCTGCTGCAGGGAGCTCAAAATGGAGGACGCGGCGCTCGGGAGAGCGG
GCGGGTGAGTCACCCACACAAAGGAAAAGGGCCTTTCCGTCCTCAGCCGTCGCTTCATGTGACTCCACGG
AGTACCGGGCGCCGTCCAGGCACCTCGATTAGTTCTCGAGCTTTTGGAGTACGTCGTCTTTAGGTTGGGG
GGAGGGGTTTTATGCGATGGAGTTTCCCCACACTGAGTGGGTGGAGACTGAAGTTAGGCCAGCTTGGCAC
TTGATGTAATTCTCCTTGGAATTTGCCCTTTTTGAGTTTGGATCTTGGTTCATTCTCAAGCCTCAGACAG
TGGTTCAAAGTTTTTTTCTTCCATTTCAGGTGTCGTGAGGCTAGCACCGCCACCATGACCAGCCCCTCCC
CACGCATCCAGATAATCTCCACCGACTCTGCTGTAGCCTCACCTCAGCGCATTCAGATTGTCACAGACCA
GCAGACAGGACAGAAAATCCAGATAGTCACCGCAGTGGACGCCTCCGGATCCCCCAAACAGCAGTTCATC
CTGACCAGCCCAGATGGAGCTGGAACTGGGAAGGTGATCCTGGCTTCCCCAGAGACATCCAGCGCCAAGC
AACTCATATTCACCACCTCAGACAACCTCGTCCCTGGCAGGATCCAGATTGTCACGGATTCTGCCTCTGT
GGAGCGTTTACTGGGGAAGACGGACGTCCAGCGGCCCCAGGTGGTAGAGTACTGTGTGGTCTGTGGCGAC
AAAGCCTCCGGCCGTCACTATGGGGCTGTCAGTTGTGAAGGTTGCAAAGGTTTCTTCAAAAGGAGTGTGA
GGAAAAATTTGACCTACAGCTGCCGGAGCAACCAAGACTGCATCATCAATAAACATCACCGGAACCGCTG
TCAGTTTTGCCGGCTGAAAAAATGCTTAGAGATGGGCATGAAAATGGAATCTGTGCAGAGTGAACGGAAG
CCCTTCGATGTGCAACGGGAGAAACCAAGCAATTGTGCTGCTTCAACTGAGAAAATCTATATCCGGAAAG
ACCTGAGAAGTCCCCTGATAGCTACTCCCACGTTTGTGGCAGACAAAGATGGAGCAAGACAAACAGGTCT
TCTTGATCCAGGGATGCTTGTGAACATCCAGCAGCCTTTGATACGTGAGGATGGTACAGTTCTCCTGGCC
ACGGATTCTAAGGCTGAAACAAGCCAGGGAGCTCTGGGCACACTGGCAAATGTAGTGACCTCCCTTGCCA
ACCTAAGTGAATCTTTGAACAACGGTGACACTTCAGAAATCCAGCCAGAGGACCAGTCTGCAAGTGAGAT
AACTCGGGCATTTGATACCTTAGCTAAAGCACTTAATACCACAGACAGCTCCTCTTCTCCAAGCTTGGCA
GATGGGATAGACACCAGTGGAGGAGGGAGCATCCACGTCATCAGCAGAGACCAGTCGACACCCATCATTG
AGGTTGAAGGCCCCCTCCTTTCAGACACACACGTCACATTTAAGCTAACAATGCCCAGTCCAATGCCAGA
GTACCTCAACGTGCACTACATCTGTGAGTCTGCATCCCGTCTGCTTTTCCTCTCAATGCACTGGGCTCGG
TCAATCCCAGCCTTTCAGGCACTTGGGCAGGACTGCAACACCAGCCTTGTGCGGGCCTGCTGGAATGAGC
TCTTCACCCTCGGCCTGGCCCAGTGTGCCCAGGTCATGAGTCTCTCCACCATCCTGGCTGCCATTGTCAA
CCACCTGCAGAACAGCATCCAGGAAGATAAACTTTCTGGTGACCGGATAAAGCAAGTCATGGAGCACATC
TGGAAGCTGCAGGAGTTCTGTAACAGCATGGCGAAGCTGGATATAGATGGCTATGAGTATGCATACCTTA
AAGCTATAGTTCTCTTTAGCCCCGATCATCCAGGTTTGACCAGCACAAGCCAGATTGAAAAATTCCAAGA
AAAGGCACAGATGGAGTTGCAGGACTATGTTCAGAAAACCTACTCAGAAGACACCTACCGATTGGCCCGG
ATCCTCGTTCGCCTGCCGGCACTCAGGCTGATGAGCTCCAACATAACAGAAGAACTTTTTTTTACTGGTC
TCATTGGCAATGTTTCGATAGACAGCATAATCCCCTACATCCTCAAGATGGAGACAGCAGAGTATAATGG
CCAGATCACCGGAGCCAGTCTATAGTAATGAACTAGTCCGTAACTTGAAAGTATTTCGATTTCTTGGCTT
TATATATCTTGTGGAAAGGACGACGTGGGTACAAGTCCGAACAGGAAACGCGTTAAGTCGACAATCAACC
TCTGGATTACAAAATTTGTGAAAGATTGACTGGTATTCTTAACTATGTTGCTCCTTTTACGCTATGTGGA
TACGCTGCTTTAATGCCTTTGTATCATGCTATTGCTTCCCGTATGGCTTTCATTTTCTCCTCCTTGTATA
AATCCTGGTTGCTGTCTCTTTATGAGGAGTTGTGGCCCGTTGTCAGGCAACGTGGCGTGGTGTGCACTGT
GTTTGCTGACGCAACCCCCACTGGTTGGGGCATTGCCACCACCTGTCAGCTCCTTTCCGGGACTTTCGCT
TTCCCCCTCCCTATTGCCACGGCGGAACTCATCGCCGCCTGCCTTGCCCGCTGCTGGACAGGGGCTCGGC
TGTTGGGCACTGACAATTCCGTGGTGTTGTCGGGGAAATCATCGTCCTTTCCTTGGCTGCTCGCCTGTGT
TGCCACCTGGATTCTGCGCGGGACGTCCTTCTGCTACGTCCCTTCGGCCCTCAATCCAGCGGACCTTCCT
TCCCGCGGCCTGCTGCCGGCTCTGCGGCCTCTTCCGCGTCTTCGCCTTCGCCCTCAGACGAGTCGGATCT
CCCTTTGGGCCGCCTCCCCGCGTCGACTTTAAGACCAATGACTTACAAGGCAGCTGTAGATCTTAGCCAC
TTTTTAAAAGAAAAGGGGGGACTGGAAGGGCTAATTCACTCCCAACGAAGACAAGATCTGCTTTTTGCTT
GTACTGGGTCTCTCTGGTTAGACCAGATCTGAGCCTGGGAGCTCTCTGGCTAACTAGGGAACCCACTGCT
TAAGCCTCAATAAAGCTTGCCTTGAGTGCTTCAAGTAGTGTGTGCCCGTCTGTTGTGTGACTCTGGTAAC
TAGAGATCCCTCAGACCCTTTTAGTCAGTGTGGAAAATCTCTAGCAGTACGTATAGTAGTTCATGTCATC
TTATTATTCAGTATTTATAACTTGCAAAGAAATGAATATCAGAGAGTGAGAGGAACTTGTTTATTGCAGC
TTATAATGGTTACAAATAAAGCAATAGCATCACAAATTTCACAAATAAAGCATTTTTTTCACTGCATTCT
AGTTGTGGTTTGTCCAAACTCATCAATGTATCTTATCATGTCTGGCTCTAGCTATCCCGCCCCTAACTCC
GCCCATCCCGCCCCTAACTCCGCCCAGTTCCGCCCATTCTCCGCCCCATGGCTGACTAATTTTTTTTATT
TATGCAGAGGCCGAGGCCGCCTCGGCCTCTGAGCTATTCCAGAAGTAGTGAGGAGGCTTTTTTGGAGGCC
TAGGGACGTACCCAATTCGCCCTATAGTGAGTCGTATTACGCGCGCTCACTGGCCGTCGTTTTACAACGT
CGTGACTGGGAAAACCCTGGCGTTACCCAACTTAATCGCCTTGCAGCACATCCCCCTTTCGCCAGCTGGC
GTAATAGCGAAGAGGCCCGCACCGATCGCCCTTCCCAACAGTTGCGCAGCCTGAATGGCGAATGGG
[124 nt withheld, positions 7487-7610]
C
[91 nt withheld, positions 7612-7702]
A
[49 nt withheld, positions 7704-7752]
CCTTTGACGTTGGAGTCCACGTTCTTT
[37 nt withheld, positions 7780-7816]
ACCCTATCTCGGTCTATTCTTTTGATTTATAAGGGATTTTGCCGATTTCGGCCTATTGGTTAAAAAATGA
GCTGATTTAACAAAAATTTAACGCGAATTTTAACAAAATATTAACGCTTACAATTTAGGTGGCACTTTTC
GGGGAAATGTGCGCGGAACCCCTATTTGTTTATTTTTCTAAATACATTCAAATATGTATCCGCTCATGAG
ACAATAACCCTGATAAATGCTTCAATAATATTGAAAAAGGAAGAGTATGAGTATTCAACATTTCCGTGTC
GCCCTTATTCCCTTTTTTGCGGCATTTTGCCTTCCTGTTTTTGCTCACCCAGAAACGCTGGTGAAAGTAA
AAGATGCTGAAGATCAGTTGGGTGCACGAGTGGGTTACATCGAACTGGATCTCAACAGCGGTAAGATCCT
TGAGAGTTTTCGCCCCGAAGAACGTTTTCCAATGATGAGCACTTTTAAAGTTCTGCTATGTGGCGCGGTA
TTATCCCGTATTGACGCCGGGCAAGAGCAACTCGGTCGCCGCATACACTATTCTCAGAATGACTTGGTTG
AGTACTCACCAGTCACAGAAAAGCATCTTACGGATGGCATGACAGTAAGAGAATTATGCAGTGCTGCCAT
AACCATGAGTGATAACACTGCGGCCAACTTACTTCTGACAACGATCGGAGGACCGAAGGAGCTAACCGCT
TTTTTGCACAACATGGGGGATCATGTAACTCGCCTTGATCGTTGGGAACCGGAGCTGAATGAAGCCATAC
CAAACGACGAGCGTGACACCACGATGCCTGTAGCAATGGCAACAACGTTGCGCAAACTATTAACTGGCGA
ACTACTTACTCTAGCTTCCCGGCAACAATTAATAGACTGGATGGAGGCGGATAAAGTTGCAGGACCACTT
CTGCGCTCGGCCCTTCCGGCTGGCTGGTTTATTGCTGATAAATCTGGAGCCGGTGAGCGTGGGTCTCGCG
GTATCATTGCAGCACTGGGGCCAGATGGTAAGCCCTCCCGTATCGTAGTTATCTACACGACGGGGAGTCA
GGCAACTATGGATGAACGAAATAGACAGATCGCTGAGATAGGTGCCTCACTGATTAAGCATTGGTAACTG
TCAGACCAAGTTTACTCATATATACTTTAGATTGATTTAAAACTTCATTTTTAATTTAAAAGGATCTAGG
TGAAGATCCTTTTTGATAATCTCATGACCAAAATCCCTTAACGTGAGTTTTCGTTCCACTGAGCGTCAGA
CCCCGTAGAAAAGATCAAAGGATCTTCTTGAGATCCTTTTTTTCTGCGCGTAATCTGCTGCTTGCAAACA
AAAAAACCACCGCTACCAGCGGTGGTTTGTTTGCCGGATCAAGAGCTACCAACTCTTTTTCCGAAGGTAA
CTGGCTTCAGCAGAGCGCAGATACCAAATACTGTTCTTCTAGTGTAGCCGTAGTTAGGCCACCACTTCAA
GAACTCTGTAGCACCGCCTACATACCTCGCTCTGCTAATCCTGTTACCAGTGGCTGCTGCCAGTGGCGAT
AAGTCGTGTCTTACCGGGTTGGACTCAAGACGATAGTTACCGGATAAGGCGCAGCGGTCGGGCTGAACGG
GGGGTTCGTGCACACAGCCCAGCTTGGAGCGAACGACCTACACCGAACTGAGATACCTACAGCGTGAGCT
ATGAGAAAGCGCCACGCTTCCCGAAGGGAGAAAGGCGGACAGGTATCCGGTAAGCGGCAGGGTCGGAACA
GGAGAGCGCACGAGGGAGCTTCCAGGGGGAAACGCCTGGTATCTTTATAGTCCTGTCGGGTTTCGCCACC
TCTGACTTGAGCGTCGATTTTTGTGATGCTCGTCAGGGGGGCGGAGCCTATGGAAAAACGCCAGCAACGC
GGCCTTTTTACGGTTCCTGGCCTTTTGCTGGCCTTTTGCTCACATGTTCTTTCCTGCGTTATCCCCTGAT
TCTGTGGATAACCGTATTACCGCCTTTGAGTGAGCTGATACCGCTCGCCGCAGCCGAACGACCGAGCGCA
GCGAGTCAGTGAGCGAGGAAGCGGAAGAGCGCCCAATACGCAAACCGCCTCTCCCCGCGCGTTGGCCGAT
TCATTAATGCAGCTGGCACGACAGGTTTCCCGACTGGAAAGCGGGCAGTGAGCGCAACGCAATTAATGTG
AGTTAGCTCACTCATTAGGCACCCCAGGCTTTACACTTTATGCTTCCGGCTCGTATGTTGTGTGGAATTG
TGAGCGGATAACAATTTCACACAGGAAACAGCTATGACCATGATTACGCCAAGCGCGCAATTAACCCTCA
CTAAAGGGAACAAAAGCTGGAGCTGCAAGC
