>Addgene plasmid #143859 | TFORF1895 | depositor partial sequence | sequence record 283704 | Insert
ACCGCCACCATGACCAGCCCCTCCCCACGCATCCAGATAATCTCCACCGACTCTGCTGTAGCCTCACCTC
AGCGCATTCAGATTGTCACAGACCAGCAGACAGGACAGAAAATCCAGATAGTCACCGCAGTGGACGCCTC
CGGATCCCCCAAACAGCAGTTCATCCTGACCAGCCCAGATGGAGCTGGAACTGGGAAGGTGATCCTGGCT
TCCCCAGAGACATCCAGCGCCAAGCAACTCATATTCACCACCTCAGACAACCTCGTCCCTGGCAGGATCC
AGATTGTCACGGATTCTGCCTCTGTGGAGCGTTTACTGGGGAAGACGGACGTCCAGCGGCCCCAGGTGGT
AGAGTACTGTGTGGTCTGTGGCGACAAAGCCTCCGGCCGTCACTATGGGGCTGTCAGTTGTGAAGGTTGC
AAAGGTTTCTTCAAAAGGAGTGTGAGGAAAAATTTGACCTACAGCTGCCGGAGCAACCAAGACTGCATCA
TCAATAAACATCACCGGAACCGCTGTCAGTTTTGCCGGCTGAAAAAATGCTTAGAGATGGGCATGAAAAT
GGAATCTGTGCAGAGTGAACGGAAGCCCTTCGATGTGCAACGGGAGAAACCAAGCAATTGTGCTGCTTCA
ACTGAGAAAATCTATATCCGGAAAGACCTGAGAAGTCCCCTGATAGCTACTCCCACGTTTGTGGCAGACA
AAGATGGAGCAAGACAAACAGGTCTTCTTGATCCAGGGATGCTTGTGAACATCCAGCAGCCTTTGATACG
TGAGGATGGTACAGTTCTCCTGGCCACGGATTCTAAGGCTGAAACAAGCCAGGGAGCTCTGGGCACACTG
GCAAATGTAGTGACCTCCCTTGCCAACCTAAGTGAATCTTTGAACAACGGTGACACTTCAGAAATCCAGC
CAGAGGACCAGTCTGCAAGTGAGATAACTCGGGCATTTGATACCTTAGCTAAAGCACTTAATACCACAGA
CAGCTCCTCTTCTCCAAGCTTGGCAGATGGGATAGACACCAGTGGAGGAGGGAGCATCCACGTCATCAGC
AGAGACCAGTCGACACCCATCATTGAGGTTGAAGGCCCCCTCCTTTCAGACACACACGTCACATTTAAGC
TAACAATGCCCAGTCCAATGCCAGAGTACCTCAACGTGCACTACATCTGTGAGTCTGCATCCCGTCTGCT
TTTCCTCTCAATGCACTGGGCTCGGTCAATCCCAGCCTTTCAGGCACTTGGGCAGGACTGCAACACCAGC
CTTGTGCGGGCCTGCTGGAATGAGCTCTTCACCCTCGGCCTGGCCCAGTGTGCCCAGGTCATGAGTCTCT
CCACCATCCTGGCTGCCATTGTCAACCACCTGCAGAACAGCATCCAGGAAGATAAACTTTCTGGTGACCG
GATAAAGCAAGTCATGGAGCACATCTGGAAGCTGCAGGAGTTCTGTAACAGCATGGCGAAGCTGGATATA
GATGGCTATGAGTATGCATACCTTAAAGCTATAGTTCTCTTTAGCCCCGATCATCCAGGTTTGACCAGCA
CAAGCCAGATTGAAAAATTCCAAGAAAAGGCACAGATGGAGTTGCAGGACTATGTTCAGAAAACCTACTC
AGAAGACACCTACCGATTGGCCCGGATCCTCGTTCGCCTGCCGGCACTCAGGCTGATGAGCTCCAACATA
ACAGAAGAACTTTTTTTTACTGGTCTCATTGGCAATGTTTCGATAGACAGCATAATCCCCTACATCCTCA
AGATGGAGACAGCAGAGTATAATGGCCAGATCACCGGAGCCAGTCTATAGTAATGAACTAGTCCGTAACT
TGAAAGTATTTCGATTTCTTGGCTTTATATATCTTGTGGAAAGGACGACGTGGGTACAAGTCCGAACAGG
AA
