>Addgene plasmid #143859 | TFORF1895 | depositor partial sequence | sequence record 283705 | Barcode
CGTGGGTACAAGTCCGAACAGGAA
